LOCUS       Exported 5007 bp ds-DNA circular SYN 12-MAY-2021
DEFINITION  Luciferase reporter containing CDK4 promoter.
ACCESSION   .
VERSION     .
KEYWORDS    CDk4-luciferase fragment 1
SOURCE      synthetic DNA construct
  ORGANISM  synthetic DNA construct
REFERENCE   1 (bases 1 to 5007)
  TITLE     Modiano Lab plasmids
REFERENCE   2 (bases 1 to 5007)
  AUTHORS   .
  TITLE     Direct Submission
  JOURNAL   Exported May 12, 2021 from SnapGene Server 1.1.58
            http://www.snapgene.com
FEATURES             Location/Qualifiers
     source          1..5007
                     /organism="synthetic DNA construct"
                     /mol_type="other DNA"
     CDS             1..1653
                     /codon_start=1
                     /gene="luc+"
                     /product="firefly luciferase"
                     /label=luciferase
                     /note="enhanced luc+ version of the luciferase gene"
                     /translation="MEDAKNIKKGPAPFYPLEDGTAGEQLHKAMKRYALVPGTIAFTDA
                     HIEVDITYAEYFEMSVRLAEAMKRYGLNTNHRIVVCSENSLQFFMPVLGALFIGVAVAP
                     ANDIYNERELLNSMGISQPTVVFVSKKGLQKILNVQKKLPIIQKIIIMDSKTDYQGFQS
                     MYTFVTSHLPPGFNEYDFVPESFDRDKTIALIMNSSGSTGLPKGVALPHRTACVRFSHA
                     RDPIFGNQIIPDTAILSVVPFHHGFGMFTTLGYLICGFRVVLMYRFEEELFLRSLQDYK
                     IQSALLVPTLFSFFAKSTLIDKYDLSNLHEIASGGAPLSKEVGEAVAKRFHLPGIRQGY
                     GLTETTSAILITPEGDDKPGAVGKVVPFFEAKVVDLDTGKTLGVNQRGELCVRGPMIMS
                     GYVNNPEATNALIDKDGWLHSGDIAYWDEDEHFFIVDRLKSLIKYKGYQVAPAELESIL
                     LQHPNIFDAGVAGLPDDDAGELPAAVVVLEHGKTMTEKEIVDYVASQVTTAKKLRGGVV
                     FVDEVPKGLTGKLDARKIREILIKAKKGGKIAV"
     primer_bind     complement(67..85)
                     /label=LucNrev
                     /note="Firefly luciferase, reverse primer"
     polyA_signal    1694..1815
                     /label=SV40 poly(A) signal
                     /note="SV40 polyadenylation signal"
     primer_bind     complement(1705..1724)
                     /label=EBV-rev
                     /note="SV40 polyA terminator, reverse primer"
     primer_bind     1759..1778
                     /label=SV40pA-R
                     /note="SV40 polyA, reverse primer"
     primer_bind     complement(2063..2080)
                     /label=L4440
                     /note="L4440 vector, forward primer"
     rep_origin      complement(2234..2822)
                     /direction=LEFT
                     /label=ori
                     /note="high-copy-number ColE1/pMB1/pBR322/pUC origin of
                     replication"
     primer_bind     complement(2314..2333)
                     /label=pBR322ori-F
                     /note="pBR322 origin, forward primer"
     CDS             complement(2993..3853)
                     /codon_start=1
                     /gene="bla"
                     /product="beta-lactamase"
                     /label=AmpR
                     /note="confers resistance to ampicillin, carbenicillin, and
                     related antibiotics"
                     /translation="MSIQHFRVALIPFFAAFCLPVFAHPETLVKVKDAEDQLGARVGYI
                     ELDLNSGKILESFRPEERFPMMSTFKVLLCGAVLSRIDAGQEQLGRRIHYSQNDLVEYS
                     PVTEKHLTDGMTVRELCSAAITMSDNTAANLLLTTIGGPKELTAFLHNMGDHVTRLDRW
                     EPELNEAIPNDERDTTMPVAMATTLRKLLTGELLTLASRQQLIDWMEADKVAGPLLRSA
                     LPAGWFIADKSGAGERGSRGIIAALGPDGKPSRIVVIYTTGSQATMDERNRQIAEIGAS
                     LIKHW"
     primer_bind     3616..3635
                     /label=Amp-R
                     /note="Ampicillin resistance gene, reverse primer"
     promoter        complement(3854..3958)
                     /gene="bla"
                     /label=AmpR promoter
     rep_origin      3985..4440
                     /direction=RIGHT
                     /label=f1 ori
                     /note="f1 bacteriophage origin of replication; arrow
                     indicates direction of (+) strand synthesis"
     primer_bind     complement(4072..4091)
                     /label=F1ori-R
                     /note="F1 origin, reverse primer"
     primer_bind     4282..4303
                     /label=F1ori-F
                     /note="F1 origin, forward primer"
     polyA_signal    4571..4619
                     /note="synthetic polyadenylation signal"
     misc_feature    4633..4724
                     /label=pause site
                     /note="RNA polymerase II transcriptional pause signal from
                     the human alpha-2 globin gene"
     primer_bind     4673..4692
                     /label=RVprimer3
                     /note="pGL3 vector, forward primer"
     regulatory      5002..4
                     /regulatory_class="other"
                     /note="vertebrate consensus sequence for strong initiation
                     of translation (Kozak, 1987)"
ORIGIN
        1 atggaagacg ccaaaaacat aaagaaaggc ccggcgccat tctatccgct ggaagatgga
       61 accgctggag agcaactgca taaggctatg aagagatacg ccctggttcc tggaacaatt
      121 gcttttacag atgcacatat cgaggtggac atcacttacg ctgagtactt cgaaatgtcc
      181 gttcggttgg cagaagctat gaaacgatat gggctgaata caaatcacag aatcgtcgta
      241 tgcagtgaaa actctcttca attctttatg ccggtgttgg gcgcgttatt tatcggagtt
      301 gcagttgcgc ccgcgaacga catttataat gaacgtgaat tgctcaacag tatgggcatt
      361 tcgcagccta ccgtggtgtt cgtttccaaa aaggggttgc aaaaaatttt gaacgtgcaa
      421 aaaaagctcc caatcatcca aaaaattatt atcatggatt ctaaaacgga ttaccaggga
      481 tttcagtcga tgtacacgtt cgtcacatct catctacctc ccggttttaa tgaatacgat
      541 tttgtgccag agtccttcga tagggacaag acaattgcac tgatcatgaa ctcctctgga
      601 tctactggtc tgcctaaagg tgtcgctctg cctcatagaa ctgcctgcgt gagattctcg
      661 catgccagag atcctatttt tggcaatcaa atcattccgg atactgcgat tttaagtgtt
      721 gttccattcc atcacggttt tggaatgttt actacactcg gatatttgat atgtggattt
      781 cgagtcgtct taatgtatag atttgaagaa gagctgtttc tgaggagcct tcaggattac
      841 aagattcaaa gtgcgctgct ggtgccaacc ctattctcct tcttcgccaa aagcactctg
      901 attgacaaat acgatttatc taatttacac gaaattgctt ctggtggcgc tcccctctct
      961 aaggaagtcg gggaagcggt tgccaagagg ttccatctgc caggtatcag gcaaggatat
     1021 gggctcactg agactacatc agctattctg attacacccg agggggatga taaaccgggc
     1081 gcggtcggta aagttgttcc attttttgaa gcgaaggttg tggatctgga taccgggaaa
     1141 acgctgggcg ttaatcaaag aggcgaactg tgtgtgagag gtcctatgat tatgtccggt
     1201 tatgtaaaca atccggaagc gaccaacgcc ttgattgaca aggatggatg gctacattct
     1261 ggagacatag cttactggga cgaagacgaa cacttcttca tcgttgaccg cctgaagtct
     1321 ctgattaagt acaaaggcta tcaggtggct cccgctgaat tggaatccat cttgctccaa
     1381 caccccaaca tcttcgacgc aggtgtcgca ggtcttcccg acgatgacgc cggtgaactt
     1441 cccgccgccg ttgttgtttt ggagcacgga aagacgatga cggaaaaaga gatcgtggat
     1501 tacgtcgcca gtcaagtaac aaccgcgaaa aagttgcgcg gaggagttgt gtttgtggac
     1561 gaagtaccga aaggtcttac cggaaaactc gacgcaagaa aaatcagaga gatcctcata
     1621 aaggccaaga agggcggaaa gatcgccgtg taattctaga gtcggggcgg ccggccgctt
     1681 cgagcagaca tgataagata cattgatgag tttggacaaa ccacaactag aatgcagtga
     1741 aaaaaatgct ttatttgtga aatttgtgat gctattgctt tatttgtaac cattataagc
     1801 tgcaataaac aagttaacaa caacaattgc attcatttta tgtttcaggt tcagggggag
     1861 gtgtgggagg ttttttaaag caagtaaaac ctctacaaat gtggtaaaat cgataaggat
     1921 ccgtcgaccg atgcccttga gagccttcaa cccagtcagc tccttccggt gggcgcgggg
     1981 catgactatc gtcgccgcac ttatgactgt cttctttatc atgcaactcg taggacaggt
     2041 gccggcagcg ctcttccgct tcctcgctca ctgactcgct gcgctcggtc gttcggctgc
     2101 ggcgagcggt atcagctcac tcaaaggcgg taatacggtt atccacagaa tcaggggata
     2161 acgcaggaaa gaacatgtga gcaaaaggcc agcaaaaggc caggaaccgt aaaaaggccg
     2221 cgttgctggc gtttttccat aggctccgcc cccctgacga gcatcacaaa aatcgacgct
     2281 caagtcagag gtggcgaaac ccgacaggac tataaagata ccaggcgttt ccccctggaa
     2341 gctccctcgt gcgctctcct gttccgaccc tgccgcttac cggatacctg tccgcctttc
     2401 tcccttcggg aagcgtggcg ctttctcata gctcacgctg taggtatctc agttcggtgt
     2461 aggtcgttcg ctccaagctg ggctgtgtgc acgaaccccc cgttcagccc gaccgctgcg
     2521 ccttatccgg taactatcgt cttgagtcca acccggtaag acacgactta tcgccactgg
     2581 cagcagccac tggtaacagg attagcagag cgaggtatgt aggcggtgct acagagttct
     2641 tgaagtggtg gcctaactac ggctacacta gaagaacagt atttggtatc tgcgctctgc
     2701 tgaagccagt taccttcgga aaaagagttg gtagctcttg atccggcaaa caaaccaccg
     2761 ctggtagcgg tggttttttt gtttgcaagc agcagattac gcgcagaaaa aaaggatctc
     2821 aagaagatcc tttgatcttt tctacggggt ctgacgctca gtggaacgaa aactcacgtt
     2881 aagggatttt ggtcatgaga ttatcaaaaa ggatcttcac ctagatcctt ttaaattaaa
     2941 aatgaagttt taaatcaatc taaagtatat atgagtaaac ttggtctgac agttaccaat
     3001 gcttaatcag tgaggcacct atctcagcga tctgtctatt tcgttcatcc atagttgcct
     3061 gactccccgt cgtgtagata actacgatac gggagggctt accatctggc cccagtgctg
     3121 caatgatacc gcgagaccca cgctcaccgg ctccagattt atcagcaata aaccagccag
     3181 ccggaagggc cgagcgcaga agtggtcctg caactttatc cgcctccatc cagtctatta
     3241 attgttgccg ggaagctaga gtaagtagtt cgccagttaa tagtttgcgc aacgttgttg
     3301 ccattgctac aggcatcgtg gtgtcacgct cgtcgtttgg tatggcttca ttcagctccg
     3361 gttcccaacg atcaaggcga gttacatgat cccccatgtt gtgcaaaaaa gcggttagct
     3421 ccttcggtcc tccgatcgtt gtcagaagta agttggccgc agtgttatca ctcatggtta
     3481 tggcagcact gcataattct cttactgtca tgccatccgt aagatgcttt tctgtgactg
     3541 gtgagtactc aaccaagtca ttctgagaat agtgtatgcg gcgaccgagt tgctcttgcc
     3601 cggcgtcaat acgggataat accgcgccac atagcagaac tttaaaagtg ctcatcattg
     3661 gaaaacgttc ttcggggcga aaactctcaa ggatcttacc gctgttgaga tccagttcga
     3721 tgtaacccac tcgtgcaccc aactgatctt cagcatcttt tactttcacc agcgtttctg
     3781 ggtgagcaaa aacaggaagg caaaatgccg caaaaaaggg aataagggcg acacggaaat
     3841 gttgaatact catactcttc ctttttcaat attattgaag catttatcag ggttattgtc
     3901 tcatgagcgg atacatattt gaatgtattt agaaaaataa acaaataggg gttccgcgca
     3961 catttccccg aaaagtgcca cctgnnnnnn nnnnnnnnnn nnnnnnnnnn nnnnnnnnnn
     4021 nnnnnnnnnn nnnnnnnnnn nnnnnnnnnn nnnnnnnnnn nnnnnnnnnn nnnnnnnnnn
     4081 nnnnnnnnnn nnnnnnnnnn nnnnnnnncn nnnnnnnnnn nnnnnnnnnn nnnnnnnnnn
     4141 nnnnnnnnnn nnnnnnnnnn nnnnnnnnnn nnnnnnnnnn nnnnnnnnnn nnnnnnnnnn
     4201 annnnnnnnn nnnnnnnnnn nnnnnnnnnn nnnnnnnnnn nnnnnnnnnn cctttgacgt
     4261 tggagtccac gttctttaat agtggactct tgttccaaac tggaacaaca ctcaacccta
     4321 tctcggtcta ttcttttgat ttataaggga ttttgccgat ttcggcctat tggttaaaaa
     4381 atgagctgat ttaacaaaaa tttaacgcga attttaacaa aatattaacg cttacaattt
     4441 gccattcgcc attcaggctg cgcaactgtt gggaagggcg atcggtgcgg gcctcttcgc
     4501 tattacgcca gcccaagcta ccatgataag taagtaatat taaggtacgg gaggtacttg
     4561 gagcggccgc aataaaatat ctttattttc attacatctg tgtgttggtt ttttgtgtga
     4621 atcgatagta ctaacatacg ctctccatca aaacaaaacg aaacaaaaca aactagcaaa
     4681 ataggctgtc cccagtgcaa gtgcaggtgc cagaacattt ctctatcgat aggtaccgag
     4741 ctcttacgcg tgctagcccg ggctcgagga gcaatgtcaa gcggtcacgt gtgatagcaa
     4801 cagatcacgt ggctgccatc gcccctccgc ccccttacac tcttcgccct cctcccagtc
     4861 gaagcacctc ctgtccgccc ctcagcgcat gggtggcggt cacgtgccca gaacgtccgg
     4921 cgttcgcccc gccctcccag tttccgcgcg cctctttggc agctggtcac ataagcttgg
     4981 cattccggta ctgttggtaa agccacc
//
